Addgene plasmid #45412: pBbA5k-EPL43
Depositing lab: Aindrila Mukhopadhyay. Depositing organization: Lawrence Berkeley National Laboratory. Publication: Engineering microbial biofuel tolerance and export using efflux pumps. Dunlop MJ, Dossani ZY, Szmidt HL, Chu HC, Lee TS, Keasling JD, Hadi MZ, Mukhopadhyay A. Mol Syst Biol. 2011 May 10;7:487. doi: 10.1038/msb.2011.21. PubMed 21556065.
Backbone
  Vector backbone: pBbA5k
  Vector type: Synthetic Biology
Growth in bacteria
  Bacterial resistance: Kanamycin, 50 μg/mL
  Growth temperature: 37°C
  Growth strain: DH1 with AcrAB knocked out
  Copy number: Low Copy
Gene/Insert
  Gene/Insert name: PFL_3271
  Species: Synthetic
  Insert size (bp): 4263
  Promoter: LacUV5
  Tag / fusion protein: His (C terminal on insert)
  Cloning method: Ligation Independent Cloning
  Sequencing primers: 5′ CAA AAG ATC TTT TAA GAA GGA GAT ATA CAT ATG TCG AAT AAA CTC TTT GCG CC; 3′ CAG TGG TGA TGG TGA TGA TGG TCC TTG GAC GAA CCG CGT TTC ACC
Resource information
  A portion of this plasmid was derived from a plasmid made by: ATCC BAA-477D
Terms and licenses: Academic/Nonprofit Terms; Industry Terms: Not Available to Industry
Depositor comments: Please note that this plasmid may require a unique bacterial strain, so make sure to confirm that you can also obtain the appropriate growth strain. Please contact us or contact our distributors if you have any questions.
How to cite: pBbA5k-EPL43 was a gift from Aindrila Mukhopadhyay (Addgene plasmid # 45412 ; http://n2t.net/addgene:45412 ; RRID:Addgene_45412)
