[The description below was written by a language model from this plasmid's Addgene catalogue record and pLannotate feature annotations shown in this document.]
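Description:
pBbA5k-EPL43 is a bacterial expression plasmid built on the pBbA5k backbone, a synthetic-biology vector for Escherichia coli. It replicates from the p15A origin, listed as low copy in the catalogue and compatible with ColE1-type plasmids, and is selected with kanamycin through the neo/nptII aminoglycoside phosphotransferase gene, which is followed by a lambda t0 terminator. Short annotated fragments of an RSF origin, the Tn5 transposase and a tetracycline resistance gene appear to be backbone remnants rather than functional parts.

The payload is a 4,263 bp insert named PFL_3271, carrying a C-terminal His tag and introduced by ligation-independent cloning. The record gives the species as synthetic and notes that part of the plasmid derives from an ATCC genomic DNA source, but does not name the organism. The annotation tool labels a roughly 3.1 kb reading frame in the insert as similar to E. coli AcrF, the inner-membrane component of the AcrEF-TolC tripartite efflux system that exports indole and organic solvents. This is a homology-based label, indicating that the insert encodes a related efflux pump transporter. The remaining upstream portion of the insert is not annotated. Expression is driven by the lacUV5 promoter with a lac operator, and the plasmid carries lacI under its own promoter, so transcription is repressed until induced with IPTG. The rrnB T1 and T7Te terminators close the cassette.

The associated publication concerns engineering microbial biofuel tolerance and export using efflux pumps, and the "EPL" name suggests the plasmid is one member of a pump series. The specified host is a DH1 strain lacking AcrAB, consistent with testing heterologous pumps without the native major efflux system.
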