Features (pLannotate 1.2.2; 14 found; start..end, strand, type, name):
   1165..4242    +  CDS            acrF: ACRF_ECOLI - Also known as envD. Experimental evidence at protein level: Swiss-Prot protein existence level 1. Part of the tripartite efflux system AcrEF-TolC. Involved in the efflux of indole and organic solvents. From Escherichia coli (strain K12).
   4314..4385    +  terminator     rrnB T1 terminator: transcription terminator T1 from the E. coli rrnB gene
   4401..4428    +  terminator     T7Te terminator: phage T7 early transcription terminator
   4447..4502    -  rep_origin     RSF ori (fragment): Plasmids containing the RSF 1030 origin of replication can be propagated in E. coli cells that contain additional plasmids with compatible origins.
   4590..5135    -  rep_origin     p15A ori: Plasmids containing the medium-copy-number p15A origin of replication can be propagated in E. coli cells that contain a second plasmid with the ColE1 origin.
   5249..5343    -  terminator     lambda t0 terminator: transcription terminator from phage lambda
   5377..6168    -  CDS            neo: KKA2_KLEPN - Also known as kan, nptII. Experimental evidence at protein level: Swiss-Prot protein existence level 1. Resistance to kanamycin, neomycin, paromomycin, ribostamycin, butirosin and gentamicin B. From Klebsiella pneumoniae.
   6200..6304    -  CDS            tnpA (fragment): TN5P_ECOLX - Also known as tnp. Experimental evidence at protein level: Swiss-Prot protein existence level 1. Mediates transposition of transposon Tn5 by a 'cut and paste' mechanism. First, the monomeric transposase binds the 19 bp inverted DNA repeats flanking the transposon. Then, dimerization of the DNA- bound transposase creates a synaptic DNA complex. After nicking of the first DNA strand, excision of the transposon proceeds through a series of intermediates. The transposase then mediates the insertion of the transposon at a new site by strand transfer. The activity of the wild- type tran
   6319..6340    -  protein_bind   CAP binding site: CAP binding activates transcription in the presence of cAMP. E. coli catabolite activator protein
   6353..7435    -  CDS            lacI: lac repressor; lacI; The lac repressor binds to the lac operator to inhibit transcription in E. coli. This inhibition can be relieved by adding lactose or isopropyl-β-D-thiogalactopyranoside (IPTG).
   7436..7513    -  promoter       lacI promoter: lacI
   7521..7800    -  CDS            TcR (fragment): tetracycline efflux protein; tet; confers resistance to tetracycline
   7824..7854    +  promoter       lac UV5 promoter: E. coli lac promoter with an "up" mutation
   7862..7878    +  protein_bind   lac operator: The lac repressor binds to the lac operator to inhibit transcription in E. coli. This inhibition can be relieved by adding lactose or isopropyl-β-D-thiogalactopyranoside (IPTG). lac repressor encoded by lacI
>Addgene plasmid #45412 | pBbA5k-EPL43 | depositor full sequence | sequence record 64011 | pBbA5k-EPL43 sequence 7918 bps
ATGTCGAATAAACTCTTTGCGCCATTCTGCCTGGTCGTTCTGGCAGCGGCGCTGAGCGCGTGTGGCAAGA
CCGAAGGCGAGCAGACGCCGCCACCGGCCAAGGTACGAATCGAAACCGTACAGAGCCAGGCCCTGTCCAT
CACCAGCGAACTGAGCGGGCGCATCGCCGCGCCACGGATCGCCGAAGTCCGCGCCCGGGTGGCCGGGGTG
GTGCTGCAACGGACCTTCCGCGAAGGCTCCGATGTCAAGCAGGGCGAGGTCTTGTTCCGCATCGACCCGG
CCCCGTTCAAGGCTGACCTGGACAGCGCCCAGGCCAGCCTGCGCAAGGCCGAGGCCACCGCCTTCCAGGC
GCAGTTGCAGGAGCAGCGCTATTCCAAGCTGGTCGCCGACCAGGCCATCAGCGGCCAGGAATACGACAAT
GCCCGGGCTGCGGCACGCCAGGCCAGCGCCGACGTCGCCGCCAACCAGGCCGCGGTGCAGCGGGCCAAGC
TCAACCTCGGCTATGCCACCGTCACCGCGCCGATTTCCGGCCGGGTCGGCCGCGCCCTGGTCACCGAAGG
CGCCCTGGTGGGCCAGAACGAGACCACGCCGCTGGCGCTGATCCAGCAACTGGACCCGATCCACGCCGAC
CTGACCCAGTCCACCCGTGAACTCAACGACCTGCGCCGGGCCTTCCGCGCCGGCCAGTTGCAGCAGGTGG
GCAAGGACCAGGCCAAGGCGACCCTGATCCAGGACGACGGCAGCCTCTACCCGCTGCCGGGCAAGCTGTT
GTTCGCCGATATCAGCGTTGACCCGAGTACCGGGCAGATCATCCTGCGCAGCGAGTTCCCCAACCCGGAC
CTCGACCTGCTGCCCGGCAGTTTCGTGCGCGTGCGCCTGGAACAGGCGGTCAACCAGCAAGGCATCAGCG
TGCCGCAGCGGGCCATCCAGCGCGACAGCGCCGGCATCGCCCAGGTGCTGCTGGTGGATGCGCAAAACAA
CGTGGTGCAGCACCCGGTGCAACTGGGTGGAGTGCAGAACGATCGCTGGATCGTCACCGAGGGCCTCAAG
CCCGGTGACCGGGTGATTGTCGAAGGCCTGCAACACGCCCGCCCCGGCGAGCCGGTGGAAATCGACGCCA
GCCCCCTTGCGCACGTCCAGAACCCTGGCCAGTAGGTAGTACACATGCCGCAATTCTTTATTGACCGCCC
GGTATTCGCCTGGGTGGTCGCCTTCTTCATCCTGTTGGCCGGCGCCCTGGCGATCCCCCAACTGCCGGTG
GCGCAATACCCCACCGTGGCCCCGCCGCAGATCGAGATCTACGCCGCCTACCCGGGCGCCTCGGCGCAGA
CCCTGGACGAATCGGTGGTCAGCCTGATCGAGCAGGAGCTCAATGGTGCCGACCACCTGCTGTACTTCTC
GTCCCAGAGCAGCCTCGGCAGCGCCACCATCACCGCCACCTTCCAGCCGGGTACCAACCCGGAACTGGCC
CAGGTGGACGTGCAGAACCGTCTCAAGGCAGTGGAACCGCGCCTGCCCCAGGCGGTGACCCAGCAGGGCC
TGCAGGTGGAGAAAGTCTCCGCCGGCTTCCTCTTGCTGATCACCCTGACCTCCAGTGACGGCCGCCTGAA
CGATGTCGCCCTCAGCGACTACCTGGCGCGCAACGTGATGAACGAGATCCGCCGCCTCGATGGCGTCGGC
AAGGCCCAGTTGTACGGTGCCGAGCGGGCCATGCGGATCTGGCTCGACCCGCAGAAACTGATCGGTTTCA
ACCTGACCCCGGCCGACGTCAACGCCGCGGTGGCGGCGCAGAACGCCCAGGTTCCGGCCGGCAGCATCGG
CGACCTGCCCAACCCCGCCAGCCAGGAAATCACCGCGACCATCCTGGTCAAGGGCCAGCTGTCCAGCCCT
GAAGAGTTTGCCGATATCGTCCTGCGGGCCAACCCCGACGGCTCCACGGTACGCATCGGCGATGTGGCCC
GGGTGGAAGTCGGCAGCCAGGAATACCAGTACGGCACCCGCCTGAACGGCAAGCCGTCCACCGCGGTGGG
CGTGCAGTTGTCCCCCGGGGCCAACGCGTTGAATACCGCGACCCTGATCCGCGCCAAGATGGACGAGCTG
TCGCGCTATTTCCCGGCCGGCGTGGAATACAAGATCCCCTACGACACCTCGCCCTTCGTCAAGGTCTCGA
TCACCAAGGTGCTCTACACCCTGGCCGAAGCGATGGTGCTGGTGTTCCTGGTGATGTTCCTGTTCCTGCA
GAACATCCGCTACACCCTGATCCCCACCCTGGTGGTGCCCGTGGCCCTGATGGGCACCTTCGCCACCATG
CTGGCCCTGGGGTTCTCGATCAACGTGCTGACCATGTTCGGCATGGTGCTGGCCATCGGCATCCTGGTGG
ACGATGCCATCGTGGTGGTGGAGAACGTCGAGCGGATCATGGCCACCGAAGGCCTGTCGCCCAAGGAAGC
CACACGCAAGGCGATGCAGCAGATCACCGGGGCCATCATCGGCATCACCCTGGTGCTGGTAGCGGTGTTC
ATCCCCATGGCCTTCATGCCCGGCTCGGTGGGGGTGATCTACCAGCAGTTCTCGCTGTCCATGGCCACCT
CGATCCTGTTCTCGGCGTTCCTCGCCCTGACCCTGACCCCGGCCCTGTGCGCCACCCTGCTCAAGCCCAT
CGCGGCGGGCGAACACCATGAACGCACGGGGTTCTTCGGCTGGTTCAACCGGCGCTTCGAACGCCTGAGC
GACAGCTATCAGGGCGGCGTGACCTATGCGCTCAAGCGTACCGGCCGCTACCTGCTGATCTACCTGGCGC
TGCTGGCGATCATGGCGCTGCTGTTCAGCCGCCTGCCCTCCTCCTTCCTGCCCGTGGAGGACCAGGGCTA
CACCATCACCGACATCCAGCTGCCACCTGGTGCCAGCCAGAACCGCACGATCAAGGTGGTGGAGCAGATC
GAAGCGCACAACGCCAGCGAACCGGGAGTCGGCGACAGCACCATCATTCTCGGCTTCAGCTTCTCGGGTA
ACGGGCAGAACGCCGCGCTGGCCTTCACCACGCTCAAGGACTGGTCGCAACGGAGCAGCGAGGATTCGGC
GATGTCCATCGCCGACCGCGCCAACGCCGCCCTCGGCGCGATCAAGGATGCCGTGGTGTACGCCGTGCTG
CCGCCGCCGATCGATGGCCTGGGCACCTCCAGCGGCTTCGAGTTCCGCCTGCAGGACCGTGGCGGCGTCG
GCCACGCGGCCCTGATGCAGGCCCGGGACGAGCTGCTCAAGGCCACGGAAAAGAGCCCGATCCTGGCCAA
CGTCCGGGAAAGTGCCCTGGCCGAAGCGCCGCAGGTGCAACTGGAGGTCGACCGCAAGCAGGCCAACGCC
CTGGGCGTGTCCTTTGCCGATATCGGCAGCCTGCTGTCCACCGCCCTGGGGTCGTCCTACGTCAACGACT
TCCCCAACCAGGGGCGGATGCAGCGGGTGGTGATCCAGGCCGAAGGCGACCAGCGCAGCCAGGTCGAAGA
CTTGCTGCGCCTGAACGTGCGCAACAGCGCCGGCAAGATGGTGCCGCTGTCGGCCTTCGTCCGCGCCAGC
TGGAGCCTGGGCCCGGCGCAACTGACCCGCTACAACGGCTACCCGGCCATTGCCGTCTCCGGCGAGCCGG
CCCCTGGCCACAGTACCGGTGAAGCCATGCAGGAAATCGAACGGCTGGTGGCGCAGTTGCCCACCGGGCT
GGGCCTGGAATGGACCGGCCTGTCACTCCAGGAACGGCTGTCCGGCAGCCAGGCGCCGATGCTGCTGGGC
CTGTCGCTGCTGATCGTGTTCCTGTGCCTGGCGGCGCTCTACGAGAGCTGGTCGATTCCCACTTCGGTGC
TGCTGGTGGTGCCCCTGGGGGTACTGGGCGCAGTGCTGGCGGTGAGCCTGCGCGGCATGCCCAACGACGT
GTTCTTCAAGGTCGGCCTGATCACCATCATCGGCCTGTCGGCGAAGAACGCGATCCTGATCATCGAGTTC
GCCAAGAGCCTGTACGACGAAGGCCATGATCTGATCGATGCCACGGTGCAGGCTGCACGCCTGCGCCTGC
GCCCCATCGTCATGACCTCGCTGGCGTTCATCCTCGGCGTGGTGCCCCTGGCCATCGCCACCGGCGCCAG
CTCCGCCAGCCAGCAGGCGATCGGTACCGGGGTGATCGGCGGCATGATCACCGCAACCCTGGCAGTGATC
TTCGTGCCGGTGTTCTTCGTGGTGGTGATGAAACTGGTGAAACGCGGTTCGTCCAAGGACCATCATCACC
ATCACCACTGAGGATCCAAACTCGAGTAAGGATCTCCAGGCATCAAATAAAACGAAAGGCTCAGTCGAAA
GACTGGGCCTTTCGTTTTATCTGTTGTTTGTCGGTGAACGCTCTCTACTAGAGTCACACTGGCTCACCTT
CGGGTGGGCCTTTCTGCGTTTATACCTAGGGATATATTCCGCTTCCTCGCTCACTGACTCGCTACGCTCG
GTCGTTCGACTGCGGCGAGCGGAAATGGCTTACGAACGGGGCGGAGATTTCCTGGAAGATGCCAGGAAGA
TACTTAACAGGGAAGTGAGAGGGCCGCGGCAAAGCCGTTTTTCCATAGGCTCCGCCCCCCTGACAAGCAT
CACGAAATCTGACGCTCAAATCAGTGGTGGCGAAACCCGACAGGACTATAAAGATACCAGGCGTTTCCCC
CTGGCGGCTCCCTCGTGCGCTCTCCTGTTCCTGCCTTTCGGTTTACCGGTGTCATTCCGCTGTTATGGCC
GCGTTTGTCTCATTCCACGCCTGACACTCAGTTCCGGGTAGGCAGTTCGCTCCAAGCTGGACTGTATGCA
CGAACCCCCCGTTCAGTCCGACCGCTGCGCCTTATCCGGTAACTATCGTCTTGAGTCCAACCCGGAAAGA
CATGCAAAAGCACCACTGGCAGCAGCCACTGGTAATTGATTTAGAGGAGTTAGTCTTGAAGTCATGCGCC
GGTTAAGGCTAAACTGAAAGGACAAGTTTTGGTGACTGCGCTCCTCCAAGCCAGTTACCTCGGTTCAAAG
AGTTGGTAGCTCAGAGAACCTTCGAAAAACCGCCCTGCAAGGCGGTTTTTTCGTTTTCAGAGCAAGAGAT
TACGCGCAGACCAAAACGATCTCAAGAAGATCATCTTATTAATCAGATAAAATATTTCTAGATTTCAGTG
CAATTTATCTCTTCAAATGTAGCACCTGAAGTCAGCCCCATACGATATAAGTTGTTACTAGTGCTTGGAT
TCTCACCAATAAAAAACGCCCGGCGGCAACCGAGCGTTCTGAACAAATCCAGATGGAGTTCTGAGGTCAT
TACTGGATCTATCAACAGGAGTCCAAGCGAGCTCTCGAACCCCAGAGTCCCGCTCAGAAGAACTCGTCAA
GAAGGCGATAGAAGGCGATGCGCTGCGAATCGGGAGCGGCGATACCGTAAAGCACGAGGAAGCGGTCAGC
CCATTCGCCGCCAAGCTCTTCAGCAATATCACGGGTAGCCAACGCTATGTCCTGATAGCGGTCCGCCACA
CCCAGCCGGCCACAGTCGATGAATCCAGAAAAGCGGCCATTTTCCACCATGATATTCGGCAAGCAGGCAT
CGCCATGGGTCACGACGAGATCCTCGCCGTCGGGCATGCGCGCCTTGAGCCTGGCGAACAGTTCGGCTGG
CGCGAGCCCCTGATGCTCTTCGTCCAGATCATCCTGATCGACAAGACCGGCTTCCATCCGAGTACGTGCT
CGCTCGATGCGATGTTTCGCTTGGTGGTCGAATGGGCAGGTAGCCGGATCAAGCGTATGCAGCCGCCGCA
TTGCATCAGCCATGATGGATACTTTCTCGGCAGGAGCAAGGTGAGATGACAGGAGATCCTGCCCCGGCAC
TTCGCCCAATAGCAGCCAGTCCCTTCCCGCTTCAGTGACAACGTCGAGCACAGCTGCGCAAGGAACGCCC
GTCGTGGCCAGCCACGATAGCCGCGCTGCCTCGTCCTGCAGTTCATTCAGGGCACCGGACAGGTCGGTCT
TGACAAAAAGAACCGGGCGCCCCTGCGCTGACAGCCGGAACACGGCGGCATCAGAGCAGCCGATTGTCTG
TTGTGCCCAGTCATAGCCGAATAGCCTCTCCACCCAAGCGGCCGGAGAACCTGCGTGCAATCCATCTTGT
TCAATCATGCGAAACGATCCTCATCCTGTCTCTTGATCAGATCATGATCCCCTGCGCCATCAGATCCTTG
GCGGCAAGAAAGCCATCCAGTTTACTTTGCAGGGCTTCCCAACCTTACCAGAGGGCGCCCCAGCTGGCAA
TTCCGACGTCGGTGCCTAATGAGTGAGCTAACTTACATTAATTGCGTTGCGCTCACTGCCCGCTTTCCAG
TCGGGAAACCTGTCGTGCCAGCTGCATTAATGAATCGGCCAACGCGCGGGGAGAGGCGGTTTGCGTATTG
GGCGCCAGGGTGGTTTTTCTTTTCACCAGTGAGACGGGCAACAGCTGATTGCCCTTCACCGCCTGGCCCT
GAGAGAGTTGCAGCAAGCGGTCCACGCTGGTTTGCCCCAGCAGGCGAAAATCCTGTTTGATGGTGGTTAA
CGGCGGGATATAACATGAGCTGTCTTCGGTATCGTCGTATCCCACTACCGAGATGTCCGCACCAACGCGC
AGCCCGGACTCGGTAATGGCGCGCATTGCGCCCAGCGCCATCTGATCGTTGGCAACCAGCATCGCAGTGG
GAACGATGCCCTCATTCAGCATTTGCATGGTTTGTTGAAAACCGGACATGGCACTCCAGTCGCCTTCCCG
TTCCGCTATCGGCTGAATTTGATTGCGAGTGAGATATTTATGCCAGCCAGCCAGACGCAGACGCGCCGAG
ACAGAACTTAATGGGCCCGCTAACAGCGCGATTTGCTGGTGACCCAATGCGACCAGATGCTCCACGCCCA
GTCGCGTACCGTCTTCATGGGAGAAAATAATACTGTTGATGGGTGTCTGGTCAGAGACATCAAGAAATAA
CGCCGGAACATTAGTGCAGGCAGCTTCCACAGCAATGGCATCCTGGTCATCCAGCGGATAGTTAATGATC
AGCCCACTGACGCGTTGCGCGAGAAGATTGTGCACCGCCGCTTTACAGGCTTCGACGCCGCTTCGTTCTA
CCATCGACACCACCACGCTGGCACCCAGTTGATCGGCGCGAGATTTAATCGCCGCGACAATTTGCGACGG
CGCGTGCAGGGCCAGACTGGAGGTGGCAACGCCAATCAGCAACGACTGTTTGCCCGCCAGTTGTTGTGCC
ACGCGGTTGGGAATGTAATTCAGCTCCGCCATCGCCGCTTCCACTTTTTCCCGCGTTTTCGCAGAAACGT
GGCTGGCCTGGTTCACCACGCGGGAAACGGTCTGATAAGAGACACCGGCATACTCTGCGACATCGTATAA
CGTTACTGGTTTCACATTCACCACCCTGAATTGACTCTCTTCCGGGCGCTATCATGCCATACCGCGAAAG
GTTTTGCGCCATTCGATGGTGTCCGGGATCTCGACGCTCTCCCTTATGCGACTCCTGCATTAGGAAGCAG
CCCAGTAGTAGGTTGAGGCCGTTGAGCACCGCCGCCGCAAGGAATGGTGCATGCAAGGAGATGGCGCCCA
ACAGTCCCCCGGCCACGGGGCCTGCCACCATACCCACGCCGAAACAAGCGCTCATGAGCCCGAAGTGGCG
AGCCCGATCTTCCCCATCGGTGATGTCGGCGATATAGGCGCCAGCAACCGCACCTGTGGCGCCGGTGATG
CCGGCCACGATGCGTCCGGCGTAGAGGATCGAGATCGTTTAGGCACCCCAGGCTTTACACTTTATGCTTC
CGGCTCGTATAATGTGTGGAATTGTGAGCGGATAACAATTTCAGAATTCAAAAGATCTTTTAAGAAGGAG
ATATACAT
