>Addgene plasmid #45412 | pBbA5k-EPL43 | addgene partial sequence | sequence record 65795 | pBbA5c-3 5'-CGTTTTATTTGATGCCTGG-3'
GGTGATGGTGATGATGGTCCTTGGACGAACCGCGTTTCACCAGTTTCATCACCNCCACGAAGAACACCGG
CACGAAGATCACTGCCAGGGTTGCGGTGATCATGCCGCCGATCACCCCGGTACCGATCGCCTGCTGGCTG
GCGGAGCTGGCGCCGGTGGCGATGGCCAGGGGCACCACGCCGAGGATGAACGCCAGCGAGGTCATGACGA
TGGGGCGCAGGCGCAGGCGTGCAGCCTGCACCGTGGCATCGATCAGATCATGGCCTTCGTCGTACAGGCT
CTTGGCGAACTCGATGATCAGGATCGCGTTCTTCGCCGACAGGCCGATGATGGTGATCAGGCCGACCTTG
AAGAACACGTCGTTGGGCATGCCGCGCAGGCTCACCGCCAGCACTGCGCCCAGTACCCCCAGGGGCACCA
CCAGCAGCACCGAAGTGGGAATCGACCAGCTCTCGTAGAGCGCCGCCAGGCACAGGAACACGATCAGCAG
CGACAGGCCCAGCAGCATCGGCGCCTGGCTGCCGGACAGCCGTTCCTGGAGTGACAGGCCGGTCCATTCC
AGGCCCAGCCCGGTGGGCAACTGCGCCACCAGCCGTTCGATTTCCTGCATGGCTTCACCGGTACTGTGGC
CAGGGGCCGGCTCGCCGGAGACGGCAATGGCCGGGTAGCCGTTGTAGCGGGTCAGTTGCGCCGGGCCCAG
GCTCCAGCTGGCGCGGACGAAGGCCGACAGCGGCACCATCTTGCCGGCGCTGTTGCGCACGTTCAGGCGC
AGCAAGTCTTCGACCTGGCTGCGCTGGTCGCCTTCGG
